>Addgene plasmid #142240 | TFORF0991 | addgene full sequence | sequence record 395737 | Addgene NGS Result
TTAATGTAGTCTTATGCAATACTCTTGTAGTCTTGCAACATGGTAACGATGAGTTAGCAACATGCCTTAC
AAGGAGAGAAAAAGCACCGTGCATGCCGATTGGTGGAAGTAAGGTGGTACGATCGTGCCTTATTAGGAAG
GCAACAGACGGGTCTGACATGGATTGGACGAACCACTGAATTGCCGCATTGCAGAGATATTGTATTTAAG
TGCCTAGCTCGATACATAAACGGGTCTCTCTGGTTAGACCAGATCTGAGCCTGGGAGCTCTCTGGCTAAC
TAGGGAACCCACTGCTTAAGCCTCAATAAAGCTTGCCTTGAGTGCTTCAAGTAGTGTGTGCCCGTCTGTT
GTGTGACTCTGGTAACTAGAGATCCCTCAGACCCTTTTAGTCAGTGTGGAAAATCTCTAGCAGTGGCGCC
CGAACAGGGACTTGAAAGCGAAAGGGAAACCAGAGGAGCTCTCTCGACGCAGGACTCGGCTTGCTGAAGC
GCGCACGGCAAGAGGCGAGGGGCGGCGACTGGTGAGTACGCCAAAAATTTTGACTAGCGGAGGCTAGAAG
GAGAGAGATGGGTGCGAGAGCGTCAGTATTAAGCGGGGGAGAATTAGATCGCGATGGGAAAAAATTCGGT
TAAGGCCAGGGGGAAAGAAAAAATATAAATTAAAACATATAGTATGGGCAAGCAGGGAGCTAGAACGATT
CGCAGTTAATCCTGGCCTGTTAGAAACATCAGAAGGCTGTAGACAAATACTGGGACAGCTACAACCATCC
CTTCAGACAGGATCAGAAGAACTTAGATCATTATATAATACAGTAGCAACCCTCTATTGTGTGCATCAAA
GGATAGAGATAAAAGACACCAAGGAAGCTTTAGACAAGATAGAGGAAGAGCAAAACAAAAGTAAGACCAC
CGCACAGCAAGCGGCCGCTGATCTTCAGACCTGGAGGAGGAGATATGAGGGACAATTGGAGAAGTGAATT
ATATAAATATAAAGTAGTAAAAATTGAACCATTAGGAGTAGCACCCACCAAGGCAAAGAGAAGAGTGGTG
CAGAGAGAAAAAAGAGCAGTGGGAATAGGAGCTTTGTTCCTTGGGTTCTTGGGAGCAGCAGGAAGCACTA
TGGGCGCAGCGTCAATGACGCTGACGGTACAGGCCAGACAATTATTGTCTGGTATAGTGCAGCAGCAGAA
CAATTTGCTGAGGGCTATTGAGGCGCAACAGCATCTGTTGCAACTCACAGTCTGGGGCATCAAGCAGCTC
CAGGCAAGAATCCTGGCTGTGGAAAGATACCTAAAGGATCAACAGCTCCTGGGGATTTGGGGTTGCTCTG
GAAAACTCATTTGCACCACTGCTGTGCCTTGGAATGCTAGTTGGAGTAATAAATCTCTGGAACAGATTTG
GAATCACACGACCTGGATGGAGTGGGACAGAGAAATTAACAATTACACAAGCTTAATACACTCCTTAATT
GAAGAATCGCAAAACCAGCAAGAAAAGAATGAACAAGAATTATTGGAATTAGATAAATGGGCAAGTTTGT
GGAATTGGTTTAACATAACAAATTGGCTGTGGTATATAAAATTATTCATAATGATAGTAGGAGGCTTGGT
AGGTTTAAGAATAGTTTTTGCTGTACTTTCTATAGTGAATAGAGTTAGGCAGGGATATTCACCATTATCG
TTTCAGACCCACCTCCCAACCCCGAGGGGACCCATGCATTGCATCTCAATTAGTCAGCAACCAGGTGTGG
AAAGTCCCCAGGCTCCCCAGCAGGCAGAAGTATGCAAAGCATGCGTCTCAATTAGTCAGCAACCATAGTC
CCGCCCCTAACTCCGCCCATCCCGCCCCTAACTCCGCCCAGTTCCGCCCATTCTCCGCCCCATGGCTGAC
TAATTTTTTTTATTTATGCAGAGGCCGAGGCCGCCTCGGCCTCTGAGCTATTCCAGAAGTAGTGAGGAGG
CTTTTTTGGAGGCCTAGGCTTTTGCAAAAAGCTTTCTAGAGGTACCACCGGAGCTTACCATGACCGAGTA
CAAGCCCACGGTGCGCCTCGCCACCCGCGACGACGTCCCCAGGGCCGTACGCACCCTCGCCGCCGCGTTC
GCCGACTACCCCGCCACGCGCCACACCGTCGATCCGGACCGCCACATCGAGCGGGTCACCGAGCTGCAAG
AACTCTTCCTCACGCGCGTCGGGCTCGACATCGGCAAGGTGTGGGTCGCGGACGACGGCGCCGCCGTGGC
GGTCTGGACCACGCCGGAGAGCGTCGAAGCGGGGGCGGTGTTCGCCGAGATCGGCCCGCGCATGGCCGAG
TTGAGCGGTTCCCGGCTGGCCGCGCAGCAACAGATGGAAGGCCTCCTGGCGCCGCACCGGCCCAAGGAGC
CCGCGTGGTTCCTGGCCACCGTCGGCGTCTCGCCCGACCACCAGGGCAAGGGTCTGGGCAGCGCCGTCGT
GCTCCCCGGAGTGGAGGCGGCCGAGCGCGCCGGGGTGCCCGCCTTCCTGGAGACCTCCGCGCCCCGCAAC
CTCCCCTTCTACGAGCGGCTCGGCTTCACCGTCACCGCCGACGTCGAGGTGCCCGAAGGACCGCGCACCT
GGTGCATGACCCGCAAGCCCGGTGCCAGTTAACGAATTCTAGATCTTGAGACAAATGGCAGTATTCATCC
ACAATTTTAAAAGAAAAGGGGGGATTGGGGGGTACAGTGCAGGGGAAAGAATAGTAGACATAATAGCAAC
AGACATACAAACTAAAGAATTACAAAAACAAATTACAAAAATTCAAAATTTTCGGGTTTATTACAGGGAC
AGCAGAGATCCACTTTGGCGCCGGCTCGAGGCCTGCAGGTGCAAAGATGGATAAAGTTTTAAACAGAGAG
GAATCTTTGCAGCTAATGGACCTTCTAGGTCTTGAAAGGAGTGGGAATTGGCTCCGGTGCCCGTCAGTGG
GCAGAGCGCACATCGCCCACAGTCCCCGAGAAGTTGGGGGGAGGGGTCGGCAATTGAACCGGTGCCTAGA
GAAGGTGGCGCGGGGTAAACTGGGAAAGTGATGTCGTGTACTGGCTCCGCCTTTTTCCCGAGGGTGGGGG
AGAACCGTATATAAGTGCAGTAGTCGCCGTGAACGTTCTTTTTCGCAACGGGTTTGCCGCCAGAACACAG
GTAAGTGCCGTGTGTGGTTCCCGCGGGCCTGGCCTCTTTACGGGTTATGGCCCTTGCGTGCCTTGAATTA
CTTCCACCTGGCTGCAGTACGTGATTCTTGATCCCGAGCTTCGGGTTGGAAGTGGGTGGGAGAGTTCGAG
GCCTTGCGCTTAAGGAGCCCCTTCGCCTCGTGCTTGAGTTGAGGCCTGGCCTGGGCGCTGGGGCCGCCGC
GTGCGAATCTGGTGGCACCTTCGCGCCTGTCTCGCTGCTTTCGATAAGTCTCTAGCCATTTAAAATTTTT
GATGACCTGCTGCGACGCTTTTTTTCTGGCAAGATAGTCTTGTAAATGCGGGCCAAGATCTGCACACTGG
TATTTCGGTTTTTGGGGCCGCGGGCGGCGACGGGGCCCGTGCGTCCCAGCGCACATGTTCGGCGAGGCGG
GGCCTGCGAGCGCGGCCACCGAGAATCGGACGGGGGTAGTCTCAAGCTGGCCGGCCTGCTCTGGTGCCTG
GCCTCGCGCCGCCGTGTATCGCCCCGCCCTGGGCGGCAAGGCTGGCCCGGTCGGCACCAGTTGCGTGAGC
GGAAAGATGGCCGCTTCCCGGCCCTGCTGCAGGGAGCTCAAAATGGAGGACGCGGCGCTCGGGAGAGCGG
GCGGGTGAGTCACCCACACAAAGGAAAAGGGCCTTTCCGTCCTCAGCCGTCGCTTCATGTGACTCCACGG
AGTACCGGGCGCCGTCCAGGCACCTCGATTAGTTCTCGAGCTTTTGGAGTACGTCGTCTTTAGGTTGGGG
GGAGGGGTTTTATGCGATGGAGTTTCCCCACACTGAGTGGGTGGAGACTGAAGTTAGGCCAGCTTGGCAC
TTGATGTAATTCTCCTTGGAATTTGCCCTTTTTGAGTTTGGATCTTGGTTCATTCTCAAGCCTCAGACAG
TGGTTCAAAGTTTTTTTCTTCCATTTCAGGTGTCGTGAGGCTAGCACCGCCACCATGGTCGATATGGATA
AACTCATAAACAACTTGGAGGTCCAACTTAATTCAGAAGGTGGCTCAATGCAGGTATTCAAGCAGGTCAC
TGCTTCTGTTCGGAACAGAGATCCCCCTGAGATAGAATACAGAAGTAATATGACTTCTCCAACACTCCTG
GATGCCAACCCCATGGAGAACCCAGCACTGTTTAATGACATCAAGATTGAGCCCCCAGAAGAACTTTTGG
CTAGTGATTTCAGCCTGCCCCAAGTGGAACCAGTTGACCTCTCCTTTCACAAGCCCAAGGCTCCTCTCCA
GCCTGCTAGCATGCTACAAGCTCCAATACGTCCCCCCAAGCCACAGTCTTCTCCCCAGACCCTTGTGGTG
TCCACGTCAACATCTGACATGAGCACTTCAGCAAACATTCCTACTGTTCTGACCCCAGGCTCTGTCCTGA
CCTCCTCTCAGAGCACTGGTAGCCAGCAGATCTTACATGTCATTCACACTATCCCCTCAGTCAGTCTGCC
AAATAAGATGGGTGGCCTGAAGACCATCCCAGTGGTAGTGCAGTCTCTGCCCATGGTGTATACTACTTTG
CCTGCAGATGGGGGCCCTGCAGCCATTACAGTCCCACTCATTGGAGGAGATGGTAAAAATGCTGGATCAG
TGAAAGTTGACCCCACCTCCATGTCTCCACTGGAAATTCCAAGTGACAGTGAGGAGAGTACAATTGAGAG
TGGATCCTCAGCCTTGCAGAGTCTGCAGGGACTACAGCAAGAACCAGCAGCAATGGCCCAAATGCAGGGA
GAAGAGTCGCTTGACTTGAAGAGAAGACGGATTCACCAATGTGACTTTGCAGGATGCAGCAAAGTGTACA
CCAAAAGCTCTCACCTGAAAGCTCACCGCAGAATCCATACAGGAGAGAAGCCTTATAAATGCACCTGGGA
TGGCTGCTCCTGGAAATTTGCTCGCTCAGATGAGCTCACTCGCCATTTCCGCAAGCACACAGGCATCAAG
CCTTTTCGGTGCACAGACTGCAACCGCAGCTTTTCTCGTTCTGACCACCTGTCCCTGCATCGCCGTCGCC
ATGACACCATGTAGTAATGAACTAGTCCGTAACTTGAAAGTATTTCGATTTCTTGGCTTTATATATCTTG
TGGAAAGGACGACGCGGGTTAATTCCCTCCGTTCCCACGCGTTAAGTCGACAATCAACCTCTGGATTACA
AAATTTGTGAAAGATTGACTGGTATTCTTAACTATGTTGCTCCTTTTACGCTATGTGGATACGCTGCTTT
AATGCCTTTGTATCATGCTATTGCTTCCCGTATGGCTTTCATTTTCTCCTCCTTGTATAAATCCTGGTTG
CTGTCTCTTTATGAGGAGTTGTGGCCCGTTGTCAGGCAACGTGGCGTGGTGTGCACTGTGTTTGCTGACG
CAACCCCCACTGGTTGGGGCATTGCCACCACCTGTCAGCTCCTTTCCGGGACTTTCGCTTTCCCCCTCCC
TATTGCCACGGCGGAACTCATCGCCGCCTGCCTTGCCCGCTGCTGGACAGGGGCTCGGCTGTTGGGCACT
GACAATTCCGTGGTGTTGTCGGGGAAATCATCGTCCTTTCCTTGGCTGCTCGCCTGTGTTGCCACCTGGA
TTCTGCGCGGGACGTCCTTCTGCTACGTCCCTTCGGCCCTCAATCCAGCGGACCTTCCTTCCCGCGGCCT
GCTGCCGGCTCTGCGGCCTCTTCCGCGTCTTCGCCTTCGCCCTCAGACGAGTCGGATCTCCCTTTGGGCC
GCCTCCCCGCGTCGACTTTAAGACCAATGACTTACAAGGCAGCTGTAGATCTTAGCCACTTTTTAAAAGA
AAAGGGGGGACTGGAAGGGCTAATTCACTCCCAACGAAGACAAGATCTGCTTTTTGCTTGTACTGGGTCT
CTCTGGTTAGACCAGATCTGAGCCTGGGAGCTCTCTGGCTAACTAGGGAACCCACTGCTTAAGCCTCAAT
AAAGCTTGCCTTGAGTGCTTCAAGTAGTGTGTGCCCGTCTGTTGTGTGACTCTGGTAACTAGAGATCCCT
CAGACCCTTTTAGTCAGTGTGGAAAATCTCTAGCAGTACGTATAGTAGTTCATGTCATCTTATTATTCAG
TATTTATAACTTGCAAAGAAATGAATATCAGAGAGTGAGAGGAACTTGTTTATTGCAGCTTATAATGGTT
ACAAATAAAGCAATAGCATCACAAATTTCACAAATAAAGCATTTTTTTCACTGCATTCTAGTTGTGGTTT
GTCCAAACTCATCAATGTATCTTATCATGTCTGGCTCTAGCTATCCCGCCCCTAACTCCGCCCATCCCGC
CCCTAACTCCGCCCAGTTCCGCCCATTCTCCGCCCCATGGCTGACTAATTTTTTTTATTTATGCAGAGGC
CGAGGCCGCCTCGGCCTCTGAGCTATTCCAGAAGTAGTGAGGAGGCTTTTTTGGAGGCCTAGGGACGTAC
CCAATTCGCCCTATAGTGAGTCGTATTACGCGCGCTCACTGGCCGTCGTTTTACAACGTCGTGACTGGGA
AAACCCTGGCGTTACCCAACTTAATCGCCTTGCAGCACATCCCCCTTTCGCCAGCTGGCGTAATAGCGAA
GAGGCCCGCACCGATCGCCCTTCCCAACAGTTGCGCAGCCTGAATGGCGAATGGG
[124 nt withheld, positions 6776-6899]
C
[91 nt withheld, positions 6901-6991]
A
[49 nt withheld, positions 6993-7041]
CCTTTGACGTTGGAGTCCACGTTCTTT
[37 nt withheld, positions 7069-7105]
ACCCTATCTCGGTCTATTCTTTTGATTTATAAGGGATTTTGCCGATTTCGGCCTATTGGTTAAAAAATGA
GCTGATTTAACAAAAATTTAACGCGAATTTTAACAAAATATTAACGCTTACAATTTAGGTGGCACTTTTC
GGGGAAATGTGCGCGGAACCCCTATTTGTTTATTTTTCTAAATACATTCAAATATGTATCCGCTCATGAG
ACAATAACCCTGATAAATGCTTCAATAATATTGAAAAAGGAAGAGTATGAGTATTCAACATTTCCGTGTC
GCCCTTATTCCCTTTTTTGCGGCATTTTGCCTTCCTGTTTTTGCTCACCCAGAAACGCTGGTGAAAGTAA
AAGATGCTGAAGATCAGTTGGGTGCACGAGTGGGTTACATCGAACTGGATCTCAACAGCGGTAAGATCCT
TGAGAGTTTTCGCCCCGAAGAACGTTTTCCAATGATGAGCACTTTTAAAGTTCTGCTATGTGGCGCGGTA
TTATCCCGTATTGACGCCGGGCAAGAGCAACTCGGTCGCCGCATACACTATTCTCAGAATGACTTGGTTG
AGTACTCACCAGTCACAGAAAAGCATCTTACGGATGGCATGACAGTAAGAGAATTATGCAGTGCTGCCAT
AACCATGAGTGATAACACTGCGGCCAACTTACTTCTGACAACGATCGGAGGACCGAAGGAGCTAACCGCT
TTTTTGCACAACATGGGGGATCATGTAACTCGCCTTGATCGTTGGGAACCGGAGCTGAATGAAGCCATAC
CAAACGACGAGCGTGACACCACGATGCCTGTAGCAATGGCAACAACGTTGCGCAAACTATTAACTGGCGA
ACTACTTACTCTAGCTTCCCGGCAACAATTAATAGACTGGATGGAGGCGGATAAAGTTGCAGGACCACTT
CTGCGCTCGGCCCTTCCGGCTGGCTGGTTTATTGCTGATAAATCTGGAGCCGGTGAGCGTGGGTCTCGCG
GTATCATTGCAGCACTGGGGCCAGATGGTAAGCCCTCCCGTATCGTAGTTATCTACACGACGGGGAGTCA
GGCAACTATGGATGAACGAAATAGACAGATCGCTGAGATAGGTGCCTCACTGATTAAGCATTGGTAACTG
TCAGACCAAGTTTACTCATATATACTTTAGATTGATTTAAAACTTCATTTTTAATTTAAAAGGATCTAGG
TGAAGATCCTTTTTGATAATCTCATGACCAAAATCCCTTAACGTGAGTTTTCGTTCCACTGAGCGTCAGA
CCCCGTAGAAAAGATCAAAGGATCTTCTTGAGATCCTTTTTTTCTGCGCGTAATCTGCTGCTTGCAAACA
AAAAAACCACCGCTACCAGCGGTGGTTTGTTTGCCGGATCAAGAGCTACCAACTCTTTTTCCGAAGGTAA
CTGGCTTCAGCAGAGCGCAGATACCAAATACTGTTCTTCTAGTGTAGCCGTAGTTAGGCCACCACTTCAA
GAACTCTGTAGCACCGCCTACATACCTCGCTCTGCTAATCCTGTTACCAGTGGCTGCTGCCAGTGGCGAT
AAGTCGTGTCTTACCGGGTTGGACTCAAGACGATAGTTACCGGATAAGGCGCAGCGGTCGGGCTGAACGG
GGGGTTCGTGCACACAGCCCAGCTTGGAGCGAACGACCTACACCGAACTGAGATACCTACAGCGTGAGCT
ATGAGAAAGCGCCACGCTTCCCGAAGGGAGAAAGGCGGACAGGTATCCGGTAAGCGGCAGGGTCGGAACA
GGAGAGCGCACGAGGGAGCTTCCAGGGGGAAACGCCTGGTATCTTTATAGTCCTGTCGGGTTTCGCCACC
TCTGACTTGAGCGTCGATTTTTGTGATGCTCGTCAGGGGGGCGGAGCCTATGGAAAAACGCCAGCAACGC
GGCCTTTTTACGGTTCCTGGCCTTTTGCTGGCCTTTTGCTCACATGTTCTTTCCTGCGTTATCCCCTGAT
TCTGTGGATAACCGTATTACCGCCTTTGAGTGAGCTGATACCGCTCGCCGCAGCCGAACGACCGAGCGCA
GCGAGTCAGTGAGCGAGGAAGCGGAAGAGCGCCCAATACGCAAACCGCCTCTCCCCGCGCGTTGGCCGAT
TCATTAATGCAGCTGGCACGACAGGTTTCCCGACTGGAAAGCGGGCAGTGAGCGCAACGCAATTAATGTG
AGTTAGCTCACTCATTAGGCACCCCAGGCTTTACACTTTATGCTTCCGGCTCGTATGTTGTGTGGAATTG
TGAGCGGATAACAATTTCACACAGGAAACAGCTATGACCATGATTACGCCAAGCGCGCAATTAACCCTCA
CTAAAGGGAACAAAAGCTGGAGCTGCAAGC
Features (pLannotate 1.2.2; 31 found; start..end, strand, type, name):
      5..231     +  promoter       RSV promoter: Rous sarcoma virus enhancer/promoter
    232..412     +  LTR            5' LTR (truncated): truncated 5' long terminal repeat (LTR) from HIV-1
    459..584     +  misc_feature   HIV-1 Ψ: packaging signal of human immunodeficiency virus type 1
    568..931     +  CDS            HIV-1 gag (fragment): gag protein from human immunodeficiency virus 1; gag
   1077..1310    +  misc_feature   RRE: The Rev response element (RRE) of HIV-1 allows for Rev-dependent mRNA export from the nucleus to the cytoplasm.
   1687..1713    +  CDS            Rev (fragment): human immunodeficiency virus 1 (HIV-1) Rev protein; rev; enhances nuclear export of unspliced and incompletely spliced viral mRNAs
   1720..1743    +  promoter       SV40 promoter (fragment): SV40 early promoter
   1744..1815    +  promoter       SV40 promoter (fragment): SV40 enhancer and early promoter
   1839..1974    +  rep_origin     SV40 ori: SV40 origin of replication
   2020..2616    +  CDS            PuroR (fragment): puromycin N-acetyltransferase; pac from Streptomyces; confers resistance to puromycin
   2665..2782    +  misc_feature   cPPT/CTS: central polypurine tract and central termination sequence of HIV-1
   2847..2913    +  CDS            small t antigen (fragment): SV40 (simian virus 40) small t antigen
   2920..4098    +  promoter       EF-1α promoter: strong constitutive promoter for human elongation factor EF-1α
   4115..5191    +  CDS            KLF8: KLF8_HUMAN - Also known as BKLF3, ZNF741. Experimental evidence at protein level: Swiss-Prot protein existence level 1. Transcriptional repressor and activator. Binds to CACCC-boxes promoter elements. Also binds the GT-box of cyclin D1 promoter and mediates cell cycle progression at G(1) phase as a downstream target of focal adhesion kinase (FAK). From Homo sapiens (Human).
   5207..5260    +  promoter       U6 promoter (fragment): RNA polymerase III promoter for human U6 snRNA
   5302..5890    +  misc_feature   WPRE: woodchuck hepatitis virus posttranscriptional regulatory element
   5941..5960    +  misc_feature   cPPT/CTS (fragment): central polypurine tract and central termination sequence of HIV-1
   5962..6195    +  LTR            3' LTR (ΔU3): self-inactivating 3' long terminal repeat (LTR) from HIV-1
   6273..6394    +  polyA_signal   SV40 poly(A) signal: SV40 polyadenylation signal
   6434..6569    +  rep_origin     SV40 ori: SV40 origin of replication
   6590..6608    -  promoter       T7 promoter: promoter for bacteriophage T7 RNA polymerase
   6616..6771    +  CDS            lacZα (fragment): LacZα fragment of β-galactosidase; lacZ fragment
   6776..7204    +  rep_origin     f1 ori (sequence partly withheld): f1 bacteriophage origin of replication; arrow indicates direction of (+) strand synthesis
   7257..7361    +  promoter       AmpR promoter: bla
   7362..8222    +  CDS            AmpR: β-lactamase; bla; confers resistance to ampicillin, carbenicillin, and related antibiotics
   8393..8981    +  rep_origin     ori: high-copy-number ColE1/pMB1/pBR322/pUC origin of replication
   9164..9256    +  CDS            lacI (fragment): lac repressor; lacI; The lac repressor binds to the lac operator to inhibit transcription in E. coli. This inhibition can be relieved by adding lactose or isopropyl-β-D-thiogalactopyranoside (IPTG).
   9269..9290    +  protein_bind   CAP binding site: CAP binding activates transcription in the presence of cAMP. E. coli catabolite activator protein
   9305..9335    +  promoter       lac promoter: promoter for the E. coli lac operon
   9343..9359    +  protein_bind   lac operator: The lac repressor binds to the lac operator to inhibit transcription in E. coli. This inhibition can be relieved by adding lactose or isopropyl-β-D-thiogalactopyranoside (IPTG). lac repressor encoded by lacI
   9404..9422    +  promoter       T3 promoter: promoter for bacteriophage T3 RNA polymerase
