[The description below was written by a language model from this plasmid's Addgene catalogue record and pLannotate feature annotations shown in this document.]
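Description:
TFORF0991 is a third-generation-style, self-inactivating lentiviral expression plasmid built on the pLX_TRC317 backbone from the Broad Institute Genetic Perturbation Platform, carrying the human transcription factor KLF8 (also called BKLF3 or ZNF741). It is one member of a large barcoded transcription factor ORF collection in which each ORF is paired with a unique 24-bp barcode so that individual factors can be identified by sequencing in pooled overexpression screens. In bacteria the plasmid is maintained through a high-copy ColE1/pUC-type origin with ampicillin selection via β-lactamase. An f1 origin and remnants of a lac/lacZα cloning region with T7 and T3 promoters are also present in the backbone. The depositor notes that the plasmid can recombine, as lentiviral vectors with repeated LTR sequences often do.

The viral portion runs from an RSV promoter fused to a truncated HIV-1 5' LTR, which drives Tat-independent production of genomic RNA, through the Ψ packaging signal, a gag fragment, the RRE for Rev-dependent nuclear export, and a cPPT/CTS, to a ΔU3 3' LTR followed by an SV40 polyadenylation signal. Within this unit an SV40 promoter drives puromycin N-acetyltransferase for selecting transduced mammalian cells, and a separate EF-1α promoter drives constitutive expression of the synthesized KLF8 ORF. A WPRE downstream of the ORF enhances transcript stability and expression. The annotation does not mark the barcode explicitly; a short U6-promoter-like fragment lies between the ORF and the WPRE, but the record does not state its role. The annotated sequence of 9,445 nt agrees with the listed backbone and insert sizes. Typical use is packaging into lentivirus for KLF8 overexpression, alone or in pooled directed-differentiation screens.
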