Addgene plasmid #142240: TFORF0991
Purpose: Lentiviral vector for overexpressing transcription factor ORFs with unique 24-bp barcodes. Barcodes facilitate identification of transcription factors in pooled screens.
Depositing lab: Feng Zhang. Depositing organization: Broad Institute. Publication: A transcription factor atlas of directed differentiation. Joung J, Ma S, Tay T, Geiger-Schuller KR, Kirchgatterer PC, Verdine VK, Guo B, Arias-Garcia MA, Allen WE, Singh A, Kuksenko O, Abudayyeh OO, Gootenberg JS, Fu Z, Macrae RK, Buenrostro JD, Regev A, Zhang F. Cell. 2023 Jan 5;186(1):209-229.e26. doi: 10.1016/j.cell.2022.11.026. PubMed 36608654.
Backbone
  Vector backbone: pLX_TRC317
  Backbone manufacturer: Broad Institute Genetic Perturbation Platform
  Backbone size w/o insert (bp): 8264
  Vector type: Mammalian Expression, Lentiviral
  Selectable markers: Puromycin
Growth in bacteria
  Bacterial resistance: Ampicillin, 100 μg/mL
  Growth temperature: 37°C
  Growth strain: NEB Stable
  Copy number: High Copy
Gene/Insert
  Gene/Insert name: KLF8
  Species: H. sapiens (human)
  Insert size (bp): 1181
  Entrez Gene: KLF8 (a.k.a. BKLF3, ZNF741)
  Promoter: EF1a
  Cloning method: Unknown
  Sequencing primers: 5′ GGGTGGAGACTGAAGTTAGGCCAG; 3′ CACATAGCGTAAAAGGAGCAACATAG
Terms and licenses: Academic/Nonprofit Terms; Industry Terms: Not Available to Industry
Depositor comments: XM_005261979,XM_005261977,NM_001324102,NM_007250,ENST00000468660 . The transcription factor ORF portion of this plasmid was synthesized by Genewiz. Please test multiple small colonies in case of plasmid recombination. To make this collection available in a timely manner, a portion of this collection was not fully sequenced by Addgene. If an Addgene verified full plasmid sequence is not available, please contact us prior to placing an order to request the full sequence.
How to cite: TFORF0991 was a gift from Feng Zhang (Addgene plasmid # 142240 ; http://n2t.net/addgene:142240 ; RRID:Addgene_142240)
