>Addgene plasmid #142240 | TFORF0991 | depositor partial sequence | sequence record 278858 | Insert
ACCGCCACCATGGTCGATATGGATAAACTCATAAACAACTTGGAGGTCCAACTTAATTCAGAAGGTGGCT
CAATGCAGGTATTCAAGCAGGTCACTGCTTCTGTTCGGAACAGAGATCCCCCTGAGATAGAATACAGAAG
TAATATGACTTCTCCAACACTCCTGGATGCCAACCCCATGGAGAACCCAGCACTGTTTAATGACATCAAG
ATTGAGCCCCCAGAAGAACTTTTGGCTAGTGATTTCAGCCTGCCCCAAGTGGAACCAGTTGACCTCTCCT
TTCACAAGCCCAAGGCTCCTCTCCAGCCTGCTAGCATGCTACAAGCTCCAATACGTCCCCCCAAGCCACA
GTCTTCTCCCCAGACCCTTGTGGTGTCCACGTCAACATCTGACATGAGCACTTCAGCAAACATTCCTACT
GTTCTGACCCCAGGCTCTGTCCTGACCTCCTCTCAGAGCACTGGTAGCCAGCAGATCTTACATGTCATTC
ACACTATCCCCTCAGTCAGTCTGCCAAATAAGATGGGTGGCCTGAAGACCATCCCAGTGGTAGTGCAGTC
TCTGCCCATGGTGTATACTACTTTGCCTGCAGATGGGGGCCCTGCAGCCATTACAGTCCCACTCATTGGA
GGAGATGGTAAAAATGCTGGATCAGTGAAAGTTGACCCCACCTCCATGTCTCCACTGGAAATTCCAAGTG
ACAGTGAGGAGAGTACAATTGAGAGTGGATCCTCAGCCTTGCAGAGTCTGCAGGGACTACAGCAAGAACC
AGCAGCAATGGCCCAAATGCAGGGAGAAGAGTCGCTTGACTTGAAGAGAAGACGGATTCACCAATGTGAC
TTTGCAGGATGCAGCAAAGTGTACACCAAAAGCTCTCACCTGAAAGCTCACCGCAGAATCCATACAGGAG
AGAAGCCTTATAAATGCACCTGGGATGGCTGCTCCTGGAAATTTGCTCGCTCAGATGAGCTCACTCGCCA
TTTCCGCAAGCACACAGGCATCAAGCCTTTTCGGTGCACAGACTGCAACCGCAGCTTTTCTCGTTCTGAC
CACCTGTCCCTGCATCGCCGTCGCCATGACACCATGTAGTAATGAACTAGTCCGTAACTTGAAAGTATTT
CGATTTCTTGGCTTTATATATCTTGTGGAAAGGACGACGCGGGTTAATTCCCTCCGTTCCC
