>Addgene plasmid #142240 | TFORF0991 | depositor partial sequence | sequence record 278859 | Barcode
CGCGGGTTAATTCCCTCCGTTCCC
